>Addgene plasmid #241134 | pDMJ2-SARS-CoV-2-Spike (XBB.1.5) | addgene full sequence | sequence record 487274 | Addgene NGS Result
ATGTTCGTGTTTCTGGTTCTTCTTCCCCTGGTGTCTAGTCAGTGCGTCAACTTGATCACGCGAACACAGA
GCTACACCAATTCCTTTACACGAGGCGTCTACTATCCCGACAAGGTGTTCCGAAGCAGTGTTTTGCACTC
CACGCAGGACCTTTTCTTGCCCTTCTTCTCAAATGTGACTTGGTTTCATGCAATACACGTATCCGGGACT
AATGGCACTAAGAGATTCGACAATCCCGCCTTGCCTTTTAACGACGGCGTGTATTTTGCCAGTACAGAAA
AGAGCAATATTATCCGGGGATGGATCTTCGGCACGACTCTGGATAGTAAAACACAATCCCTGCTGATCGT
GAATAATGCGACAAACGTCGTCATAAAAGTCTGCGAGTTCCAGTTCTGCAACGACCCTTTCCTCGACGTG
TACCAGAAGAACAATAAATCTTGGATGGAAAGTGAGTTTCGCGTGTACTCCAGTGCAAATAACTGTACTT
TTGAGTACGTAAGCCAGCCTTTCCTGATGGACCTCGAAGGGAAAGAGGGGAACTTTAAGAACCTGCGCGA
ATTCGTGTTCAAGAACATCGACGGTTATTTTAAAATATACAGCAAGCACACCCCTATTAACCTGGAGAGA
GATTTGCCACAAGGTTTTAGCGCCCTGGAACCCCTCGTGGACCTTCCTATCGGCATCAACATCACGCGCT
TCCAAACTCTGCTCGCACTGCATCGGTCTTATCTGACCCCTGTGGATTCATCCTCAGGATGGACCGCGGG
TGCTGCTGCATATTATGTGGGATATCTGCAGCCTAGGACCTTCCTGCTCAAATACAACGAGAACGGCACC
ATCACTGACGCTGTTGATTGCGCGCTGGACCCATTGTCTGAAACCAAATGCACACTGAAAAGCTTCACAG
TCGAGAAGGGCATTTACCAGACGAGCAACTTCAGAGTTCAGCCC
[669 nt withheld, positions 955-1623]
CTCACCGGGACAGGCGTGTTGACAGAATCCAATAAGAAATTCCTGCCATTCCAGCAGTTCGGCAGGGATA
TCGCAGACACGACCGATGCGGTGCGAGATCCCCAGACATTGGAGATTCTGGACATTACTCCTTGTTCTTT
TGGAGGAGTGAGTGTTATTACTCCCGGCACAAATACCTCAAATCAAGTCGCTGTGCTGTATCAAGGTGTA
AACTGTACCGAGGTCCCCGTGGCTATTCACGCCGACCAGCTGACCCCAACATGGCGGGTATACAGCACCG
GTTCTAATGTATTCCAGACCAGAGCCGGCTGCCTCATTGGAGCCGAGTACGTGAACAACTCTTATGAATG
TGATATACCGATTGGAGCAGGTATCTGCGCCTCTTATCAGACCCAGACAAAGAGCCACAGAAGGGCTAGG
AGCGTGGCCTCCCAGTCCATAATCGCCTATACAATGTCACTGGGGGCTGAAAATTCAGTGGCATACAGTA
ACAACTCTATCGCTATCCCCACAAATTTTACCATCTCTGTGACTACAGAGATCCTGCCAGTGTCTATGAC
TAAAACCTCCGTGGACTGTACCATGTACATCTGTGGTGATAGCACCGAATGTTCCAACCTGCTCCTGCAG
TACGGCAGCTTCTGCACACAGCTGAAGAGGGCACTGACAGGAATCGCCGTCGAACAGGATAAGAACACTC
AGGAGGTGTTTGCGCAGGTTAAGCAGATTTACAAGACGCCACCAATCAAGTACTTCGGTGGGTTCAATTT
CTCTCAAATTCTGCCTGATCCTTCTAAGCCATCTAAGCGGAGCTTTATAGAGGATTTGCTCTTTAATAAG
GTGACCCTCGCCGATGCTGGATTTATTAAGCAGTATGGCGACTGTTTGGGAGACATTGCTGCTCGCGATC
TGATATGTGCCCAGAAATTCAACGGGCTGACCGTACTCCCACCGCTGCTCACTGATGAGATGATCGCACA
ATATACCAGCGCCCTGCTGGCCGGCACTATTACATCCGGCTGGACGTTCGGAGCAGGAGCCGCACTGCAA
ATACCTTTTGCCATGCAGATGGCATATCGCTTCAATGGGATCGGGGTGACCCAGAACGTCCTGTACGAAA
ACCAGAAACTTATCGCTAACCAGTTCAATTCCGCCATTGGTAAAATCCAGGACAGCTTGAGTTCCACAGC
CAGCGCCCTCGGGAAATTGCAAGATGTAGTCAATCACAATGCACAAGCCCTGAATACTCTCGTCAAGCAA
CTGTCATCCAAGTTCGGTGCTATATCCTCCGTGCTGAATGATATCCTTAGTAGATTGGATAAGGTGGAGG
CAGAAGTCCAGATCGACCGGCTTATTACTGGAAGGCTGCAGAGTCTGCAGACGTACGTCACGCAGCAGCT
TATCAGAGCCGCCGAGATTAGAGCATCTGCGAATCTGGCTGCTACAAAGATGAGTGAATGCGTGCTCGGG
CAATCAAAGCGGGTCGACTTTTGTGGGAAGGGGTACCACCTCATGAGCTTCCCCCAATCCGCCCCACATG
GCGTTGTGTTCCTGCATGTTACTTACGTTCCCGCTCAAGAGAAGAACTTTACTACCGCTCCGGCGATCTG
CCACGACGGTAAGGCACACTTTCCACGCGAAGGCGTCTTTGTTAGCAATGGAACACACTGGTTTGTTACC
CAGAGGAACTTTTATGAGCCCCAGATAATCACAACCGACAACACATTCGTATCTGGGAACTGTGACGTAG
TTATTGGGATCGTGAACAACACCGTGTACGATCCTCTCCAACCGGAACTTGACTCTTTCAAGGAGGAACT
GGATAAGTACTTTAAGAATCACACCTCACCCGATGTTGACCTCGGCGACATTTCAGGAATTAATGCTAGC
GTGGTGAACATCCAGAAAGAGATTGATAGACTTAACGAAGTGGCCAAGAACCTCAACGAATCACTTATTG
ACCTGCAGGAGCTGGGAAAATATGAGCAGTACATTAAATGGCCTTGGTACATTTGGCTGGGCTTTATAGC
AGGCCTGATCGCTATCGTCATGGTGACCATCATGCTTTGTTGTATGACTAGCTGCTGCAGCTGCCTCAAG
GGCTGTTGTAGCTGCGGCTCTTGCTGTAAATAATGATGAGGATCCAGATCTGCTGTGCCTTCTAGTTGCC
AGCCATCTGTTGTTTGCCCCTCCCCCGTGCCTTCCTTGACCCTGGAAGGTGCCACTCCCACTGTCCTTTC
CTAATAAAATGAGGAAATTGCATCGCATTGTCTGAGTAGGTGTCATTCTATTCTGGGGGGTGGGGTGGGG
CAGGACAGCAAGGGGGAGGATTGGGAAGACAATAGCAGGCATGCTGGGGATGCGGTGGGCTCTATGGGTA
CCCAGGTGCTGAAGAATTGACCCGGTTCCTCCTGGGCCAGAAAGAAGCAGGCACATCCCCTTCTCTGTGA
CACACCCTGTCCACGCCCCTGGTTCTTAGTTCCAGCCCCACTCATAGGACACTCATAGCTCAGGAGGGCT
CCGCCTTCAATCCCACCCGCTAAAGTACTTGGAGCGGTCTCTCCCTCCCTCATCAGCCCACCAAACCAAA
CCTAGCCTCCAAGAGTGGGAAGAAATTAAAGCAAGATAGGCTATTAAGTGCAGAGGGAGAGAAAATGCCT
CCAACATGTGAGGAAGTAATGAGAGAAATCATAGAATTTTAAGGCCATGATTTAAGGCCAATCGGAAAGA
ACATGTGAGCAAAAGGCCAGCAAAAGGCCAGGAACCGTAAAAAGGCCGCGTTGCTGGCGTTTTTCCATAG
GCTCCGCCCCCCTGACGAGCATCACAAAAATCGACGCTCAAGTCAGAGGTGGCGAAACCCGACAGGACTA
TAAAGATACCAGGCGTTTCCCCCTGGAAGCTCCCTCGTGCGCTCTCCTGTTCCGACCCTGCCGCTTACCG
GATACCTGTCCGCCTTTCTCCCTTCGGGAAGCGTGGCGCTTTCTCATAGCTCACGCTGTAGGTATCTCAG
TTCGGTGTAGGTCGTTCGCTCCAAGCTGGGCTGTGTGCACGAACCCCCCGTTCAGCCCGACCGCTGCGCC
TTATCCGGTAACTATCGTCTTGAGTCCAACCCGGTAAGACACGACTTATCGCCACTGGCAGCAGCCACTG
GTAACAGGATTAGCAGAGCGAGGTATGTAGGCGGTGCTACAGAGTTCTTGAAGTGGTGGCCTAACTACGG
CTACACTAGAAGAACAGTATTTGGTATCTGCGCTCTGCTGAAGCCAGTTACCTTCGGAAAAAGAGTTGGT
AGCTCTTGATCCGGCAAACAAACCACCGCTGGTAGCGGTGGTTTTTTTGTTTGCAAGCAGCAGATTACGC
GCAGAAAAAAAGGATCTCAAGAAGATCCTTTGATCTTTTCTACGGGGTCTGACGCTCAGTGGAACGAAAA
CTCACGTTAAGGGATTTTGGTCATGAGATTATCAAAAAGGATCTTCACCTAGATCCTTTTAAATTAAAAA
TGAAGTTTTAAATCAATCTAAAGTATATATGAGTAAACTTGGTCTGACAGTTACCAATGCTTAATCAGTG
AGGCACCTATCTCAGCGATCTGTCTATTTCGTTCATCCATAGTTGCCTGACTCCCCGTCGTGTAGATAAC
TACGATACGGGAGGGCTTACCATCTGGCCCCAGTGCTGCAATGATACCGCGAGACCCACGCTCACCGGCT
CCAGATTTATCAGCAATAAACCAGCCAGCCGGAAGGGCCGAGCGCAGAAGTGGTCCTGCAACTTTATCCG
CCTCCATCCAGTCTATTAATTGTTGCCGGGAAGCTAGAGTAAGTAGTTCGCCAGTTAATAGTTTGCGCAA
CGTTGTTGCCATTGCTACAGGCATCGTGGTGTCACGCTCGTCGTTTGGTATGGCTTCATTCAGCTCCGGT
TCCCAACGATCAAGGCGAGTTACATGATCCCCCATGTTGTGCAAAAAAGCGGTTAGCTCCTTCGGTCCTC
CGATCGTTGTCAGAAGTAAGTTGGCCGCAGTGTTATCACTCATGGTTATGGCAGCACTGCATAATTCTCT
TACTGTCATGCCATCCGTAAGATGCTTTTCTGTGACTGGTGAGTACTCAACCAAGTCATTCTGAGAATAG
TGTATGCGGCGACCGAGTTGCTCTTGCCCGGCGTCAATACGGGATAATACCGCGCCACATAGCAGAACTT
TAAAAGTGCTCATCATTGGAAAACGTTCTTCGGGGCGAAAACTCTCAAGGATCTTACCGCTGTTGAGATC
CAGTTCGATGTAACCCACTCGTGCACCCAACTGATCTTCAGCATCTTTTACTTTCACCAGCGTTTCTGGG
TGAGCAAAAACAGGAAGGCAAAATGCCGCAAAAAAGGGAATAAGGGCGACACGGAAATGTTGAATACTCA
TACTCTTCCTTTTTCAATATTATTGAAGCATTTATCAGGGTTATTGTCTCATGAGCGGATACATATTTGA
ATGTATTTAGAAAAATAAACAAATAGGGGTTCCGCGCACATTTCCCCGAAAAGTGCCACCTGACGTCCCA
ATGATTGCACCATATGCGGTGTGAAATACCGCACAGATGCGTAAGGAGAAAATACCGCATCAGATTGGCT
ATTGGCCATTGCATACGTTGTATCCATATCATAATATGTACATTTATATTGGCTCATGTCCAACATTACC
GCCATGTTGACATTGATTATTGACTAGTTATTAATAGTAATCAATTACGGGGTCATTAGTTCATAGCCCA
TATATGGAGTTCCGCGTTACATAACTTACGGTAAATGGCCCGCCTGGCTGACCGCCCAACGACCCCCGCC
CATTGACGTCAATAATGACGTATGTTCCCATAGTAACGCCAATAGGGACTTTCCATTGACGTCAATGGGT
GGAGTATTTACGGTAAACTGCCCACTTGGCAGTACATCAAGTGTATCATATGCCAAGTACGCCCCCTATT
GACGTCAATGACGGTAAATGGCCCGCCTGGCATTATGCCCAGTACATGACCTTATGGGACTTTCCTACTT
GGCAGTACATCTACGTATTAGTCATCGCTATTACCATGGTGATGCGGTTTTGGCAGTACATCAATGGGCG
TGGATAGCGGTTTGACTCACGGGGATTTCCAAGTCTCCACCCCATTGACGTCAATGGGAGTTTGTTTTGG
CACCAAAATCAACGGGACTTTCCAAAATGTCGTAACAACTCCGCCCCATTGACGCAAATGGGCGGTAGGC
GTGTACGGTGGGAGGTCTATATAAGCAGAGCTCGTTTAGTGAACCGTCAGATCGCCTGGAGACGCCATCC
ACGCTGTTTTGACCTCCATAGAAGACACCGGGACCGATCCAGCCTCCATCGGCTCGCATCTCTCCTTCAC
GCGCCCGCCGCCCTACCTGAGGCCGCCATCCACGCCGGTTGAGTCGCGTTCTGCCGCCTCCCGCCTGTGG
TGCCTCCTGAACTGCGTCCGCCGTCTAGGTAAGTTTAAAGCTCAGGTCGAGACCGGGCCTTTGTCCGGCG
CTCCCTTGGAGCCTACCTAGACTCAGCCGGCTCTCCACGCTTTGCCTGACCCTGCTTGCTCAACTCTAGT
TAACGGTGGAGGGCAGTGTAGTCTGAGCAGTACTCGTTGCTGCCGCGCGCGCCACCAGACATAATAGCTG
ACAGACTAACAGACTGTTCCTTTCCATGGGTCTTTTCTGCAGTCACCGTCGTCGACACGTGTGATCAGAT
ATCGCGGCCGCTCTAGA
Features (pLannotate 1.2.2; 10 found; start..end, strand, type, name):
      1..3753    +  CDS            S (sequence partly withheld): SPIKE_SARS2 - Experimental evidence at protein level: Swiss-Prot protein existence level 1. [Spike glycoprotein]: May down-regulate host tetherin (BST2) by lysosomal degradation, thereby counteracting its antiviral activity. From Severe acute respiratory syndrome coronavirus 2 (2019-nCoV) (SARS-CoV-2).
   3776..4000    +  polyA_signal   bGH poly(A) signal: bovine growth hormone polyadenylation signal
   4415..5003    -  rep_origin     ori: high-copy-number ColE1/pMB1/pBR322/pUC origin of replication
   5174..6034    -  CDS            AmpR: β-lactamase; bla; confers resistance to ampicillin, carbenicillin, and related antibiotics
   6035..6139    -  promoter       AmpR promoter: bla
   6179..6236    +  misc_feature   bom (fragment): basis of mobility region from pBR322
   6322..6701    +  enhancer       CMV enhancer: human cytomegalovirus immediate early enhancer
   6702..6905    +  promoter       CMV promoter: human cytomegalovirus (CMV) immediate early promoter
   6994..7221    +  LTR            5' LTR (truncated) (fragment): truncated 5' long terminal repeat (LTR) from human T-cell leukemia virus (HTLV) type 1
   7225..7335    +  intron         CMV intron (fragment): modified intron A from human cytomegalovirus
