[The description below was written by a language model from this plasmid's Addgene catalogue record and pLannotate feature annotations shown in this document.]
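Description:
pDMJ2-SARS-CoV-2-Spike (XBB.1.5) is a 7,380-nt mammalian expression plasmid built on the pDMJ2 backbone that produces the spike glycoprotein of the SARS-CoV-2 Omicron sublineage XBB.1.5. It is propagated in E. coli as a high-copy plasmid through a ColE1/pUC-type origin and is selected with ampicillin via a β-lactamase gene driven by its own bla promoter. A short fragment of the pBR322 basis-of-mobility region is also annotated. No mammalian selection marker or reporter appears in the feature table, which fits use by transient transfection.

The expression cassette spans the numbering origin of the circular sequence. The human cytomegalovirus immediate-early enhancer and promoter are followed by a fragment of the HTLV-1 5' LTR and a fragment of modified CMV intron A. These leader elements are commonly placed downstream of a promoter to improve transcript processing and translation, and here they lead directly into the spike coding sequence. The bovine growth hormone polyadenylation signal terminates the transcript.

The spike insert was made by gene synthesis and carries the XBB.1.5 set of changes. These include N-terminal domain deletions and substitutions, many receptor-binding domain substitutions (for example G339H, R346T, K417N, N460K, F486P, N501Y), D614G, changes near the furin cleavage site (N679K, P681H), and S2 substitutions. The annotated open reading frame is 3,753 nt. The record does not mention epitope tags or a cytoplasmic tail truncation.

The stated purpose is to supply spike as the envelope protein for pseudotyped virus. This implies co-transfection with separate packaging and reporter constructs, which the record does not describe. Such pseudoviruses are typically used in entry and antibody neutralisation assays, in keeping with the associated work on immune evasion.
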