Addgene plasmid #241134: pDMJ2-SARS-CoV-2-Spike (XBB.1.5)
Purpose: Expresses SARS-CoV-2 spike (XBB.1.5) protein for creating pseudotyped virus
Depositing lab: Jeremy Luban. Depositing organization: University of Massachusetts, Worcester. Publication: Computationally designed proteins mimic antibody immune evasion in viral evolution. Youssef N, Gurev S, Ghantous F, Brock KP, Jaimes JA, Thadani NN, Dauphin A, Sherman AC, Yurkovetskiy L, Soto D, Estanboulieh R, Kotzen B, Notin P, Kollasch AW, Cohen AA, Dross SE, Erasmus J, Fuller DH, Bjorkman PJ, Lemieux JE, Luban J, Seaman MS, Marks DS. Immunity. 2025 May 6:S1074-7613(25)00178-5. doi: 10.1016/j.immuni.2025.04.015. PubMed 40345199.
Backbone
  Vector backbone: pDMJ2
  Vector type: Mammalian Expression
Growth in bacteria
  Bacterial resistance: Ampicillin, 100 μg/mL
  Growth temperature: 37°C
  Growth strain: DH5alpha
  Copy number: High Copy
Gene/Insert
  Gene/Insert name: Spike (XBB.1.5)
  Species: SARS-CoV-2
  Mutation: T19I,L24del,P25del,P26del,A27S,V83A,G142D,Y144del,H146Q,Q183E,V213E,G252V,G339H,R346T,L368I,S371F,S373P,S375F,T376A,D405N,R408S,K417N,N440K,V445P,G446S,N460K,S477N,T478K,E484A,F486P,F490S,Q498R,N501Y,Y505H,D614G,H655Y,N679K,P681H,N764K,D796Y,Q954H,N969K
  Entrez Gene: S (a.k.a. GU280_gp02, spike glycoprotein)
  Cloning method: Gene Synthesis
Terms and licenses: Academic/Nonprofit Terms; Industry Terms: Not Available to Industry
How to cite: pDMJ2-SARS-CoV-2-Spike (XBB.1.5) was a gift from Jeremy Luban (Addgene plasmid # 241134 ; http://n2t.net/addgene:241134 ; RRID:Addgene_241134)
